Addgene plasmid #141814: TFORF1348
Purpose: Lentiviral vector for overexpressing transcription factor ORFs with unique 24-bp barcodes. Barcodes facilitate identification of transcription factors in pooled screens.
Depositing lab: Feng Zhang. Depositing organization: Broad Institute. Publication: A transcription factor atlas of directed differentiation. Joung J, Ma S, Tay T, Geiger-Schuller KR, Kirchgatterer PC, Verdine VK, Guo B, Arias-Garcia MA, Allen WE, Singh A, Kuksenko O, Abudayyeh OO, Gootenberg JS, Fu Z, Macrae RK, Buenrostro JD, Regev A, Zhang F. Cell. 2023 Jan 5;186(1):209-229.e26. doi: 10.1016/j.cell.2022.11.026. PubMed 36608654.
Backbone
  Vector backbone: pLX_TRC317
  Backbone manufacturer: Broad Institute Genetic Perturbation Platform
  Backbone size w/o insert (bp): 8264
  Vector type: Mammalian Expression, Lentiviral
  Selectable markers: Puromycin
Growth in bacteria
  Bacterial resistance: Ampicillin, 100 μg/mL
  Growth temperature: 37°C
  Growth strain: NEB Stable
  Copy number: High Copy
Gene/Insert
  Gene/Insert name: RPA2
  Species: H. sapiens (human)
  Insert size (bp): 938
  Entrez Gene: RPA2 (a.k.a. REPA2, RP-A p32, RP-A p34, RPA32)
  Promoter: EF1a
  Cloning method: Unknown
  Sequencing primers: 5′ GGGTGGAGACTGAAGTTAGGCCAG; 3′ CACATAGCGTAAAAGGAGCAACATAG
Terms and licenses: Academic/Nonprofit Terms; Industry Terms: Not Available to Industry
Depositor comments: NM_001297558,ENST00000373909 . The transcription factor ORF portion of this plasmid was synthesized by Genewiz. Please test multiple small colonies in case of plasmid recombination. To make this collection available in a timely manner, a portion of this collection was not fully sequenced by Addgene. If an Addgene verified full plasmid sequence is not available, please contact us prior to placing an order to request the full sequence.
How to cite: TFORF1348 was a gift from Feng Zhang (Addgene plasmid # 141814 ; http://n2t.net/addgene:141814 ; RRID:Addgene_141814)
