[The description below was written by a language model from this plasmid's Addgene catalogue record and pLannotate feature annotations shown in this document.]
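Description:
TFORF1348 is a lentiviral mammalian expression plasmid built on the pLX_TRC317 backbone. It is one member of a barcoded collection of transcription factor open reading frames designed for overexpression screens. It is propagated in E. coli through a high-copy ColE1/pUC-type origin with ampicillin selection (AmpR), and it also carries an f1 origin and remnants of a lac/lacZα cloning region flanked by T3 and T7 promoters. The depositor warns that the plasmid may recombine in bacteria, which is a common issue with LTR-containing vectors.

The viral portion has a third-generation, self-inactivating layout. An RSV promoter fused to a truncated HIV-1 5' LTR drives genomic RNA production in packaging cells. It is followed by the Ψ packaging signal, a gag fragment, the RRE for Rev-dependent nuclear export, a cPPT/CTS element and a ΔU3 3' LTR, with an SV40 polyadenylation signal downstream.

Two expression units sit between the LTRs. An SV40 promoter/origin region lies directly upstream of the puromycin N-acetyltransferase gene, which allows selection of transduced cells. The EF-1α promoter drives the human RPA2 ORF, which encodes the 32 kDa subunit of the replication protein A single-stranded DNA-binding complex. A WPRE downstream enhances transcript expression. The insert was synthesized from a specific RPA2 transcript isoform.

According to the record, each ORF in the collection is paired with a unique 24-bp barcode so that constructs can be identified in pooled screens. The barcode is not annotated in the feature table, so its position cannot be stated. The short U6 promoter fragment annotated between the ORF and the WPRE has no stated function in the record. The construct is intended for producing lentivirus to overexpress RPA2 stably, either alone or as part of pooled directed-differentiation screens.
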