Features (pLannotate 1.2.2; 31 found; start..end, strand, type, name):
      5..231     +  promoter       RSV promoter: Rous sarcoma virus enhancer/promoter
    232..412     +  LTR            5' LTR (truncated): truncated 5' long terminal repeat (LTR) from HIV-1
    459..584     +  misc_feature   HIV-1 Ψ: packaging signal of human immunodeficiency virus type 1
    568..931     +  CDS            HIV-1 gag (fragment): gag protein from human immunodeficiency virus 1; gag
   1077..1310    +  misc_feature   RRE: The Rev response element (RRE) of HIV-1 allows for Rev-dependent mRNA export from the nucleus to the cytoplasm.
   1687..1713    +  CDS            Rev (fragment): human immunodeficiency virus 1 (HIV-1) Rev protein; rev; enhances nuclear export of unspliced and incompletely spliced viral mRNAs
   1720..1743    +  promoter       SV40 promoter (fragment): SV40 early promoter
   1744..1815    +  promoter       SV40 promoter (fragment): SV40 enhancer and early promoter
   1839..1974    +  rep_origin     SV40 ori: SV40 origin of replication
   2020..2616    +  CDS            PuroR (fragment): puromycin N-acetyltransferase; pac from Streptomyces; confers resistance to puromycin
   2665..2782    +  misc_feature   cPPT/CTS: central polypurine tract and central termination sequence of HIV-1
   2847..2913    +  CDS            small t antigen (fragment): SV40 (simian virus 40) small t antigen
   2920..4098    +  promoter       EF-1α promoter: strong constitutive promoter for human elongation factor EF-1α
   4151..4948    +  CDS            RPA2: RFA2_HUMAN - Also known as REPA2, RPA32, RPA34. Experimental evidence at protein level: Swiss-Prot protein existence level 1. As part of the heterotrimeric replication protein A complex (RPA/RP-A), binds and stabilizes single-stranded DNA intermediates, that form during DNA replication or upon DNA stress. It prevents their reannealing and in parallel, recruits and activates different proteins and complexes involved in DNA metabolism. Thereby, it plays an essential role both in DNA replication and the cellular response to DNA damage. In the cellular response to DNA damage, the RPA complex contr
   4964..5017    +  promoter       U6 promoter (fragment): RNA polymerase III promoter for human U6 snRNA
   5059..5647    +  misc_feature   WPRE: woodchuck hepatitis virus posttranscriptional regulatory element
   5698..5717    +  misc_feature   cPPT/CTS (fragment): central polypurine tract and central termination sequence of HIV-1
   5719..5952    +  LTR            3' LTR (ΔU3): self-inactivating 3' long terminal repeat (LTR) from HIV-1
   6030..6151    +  polyA_signal   SV40 poly(A) signal: SV40 polyadenylation signal
   6191..6326    +  rep_origin     SV40 ori: SV40 origin of replication
   6347..6365    -  promoter       T7 promoter: promoter for bacteriophage T7 RNA polymerase
   6373..6528    +  CDS            lacZα (fragment): LacZα fragment of β-galactosidase; lacZ fragment
   6533..6961    +  rep_origin     f1 ori (sequence partly withheld): f1 bacteriophage origin of replication; arrow indicates direction of (+) strand synthesis
   7014..7118    +  promoter       AmpR promoter: bla
   7119..7979    +  CDS            AmpR: β-lactamase; bla; confers resistance to ampicillin, carbenicillin, and related antibiotics
   8150..8738    +  rep_origin     ori: high-copy-number ColE1/pMB1/pBR322/pUC origin of replication
   8921..9013    +  CDS            lacI (fragment): lac repressor; lacI; The lac repressor binds to the lac operator to inhibit transcription in E. coli. This inhibition can be relieved by adding lactose or isopropyl-β-D-thiogalactopyranoside (IPTG).
   9026..9047    +  protein_bind   CAP binding site: CAP binding activates transcription in the presence of cAMP. E. coli catabolite activator protein
   9062..9092    +  promoter       lac promoter: promoter for the E. coli lac operon
   9100..9116    +  protein_bind   lac operator: The lac repressor binds to the lac operator to inhibit transcription in E. coli. This inhibition can be relieved by adding lactose or isopropyl-β-D-thiogalactopyranoside (IPTG). lac repressor encoded by lacI
   9161..9179    +  promoter       T3 promoter: promoter for bacteriophage T3 RNA polymerase
>Addgene plasmid #141814 | TFORF1348 | addgene full sequence | sequence record 397767 | Addgene NGS Result
TTAATGTAGTCTTATGCAATACTCTTGTAGTCTTGCAACATGGTAACGATGAGTTAGCAACATGCCTTAC
AAGGAGAGAAAAAGCACCGTGCATGCCGATTGGTGGAAGTAAGGTGGTACGATCGTGCCTTATTAGGAAG
GCAACAGACGGGTCTGACATGGATTGGACGAACCACTGAATTGCCGCATTGCAGAGATATTGTATTTAAG
TGCCTAGCTCGATACATAAACGGGTCTCTCTGGTTAGACCAGATCTGAGCCTGGGAGCTCTCTGGCTAAC
TAGGGAACCCACTGCTTAAGCCTCAATAAAGCTTGCCTTGAGTGCTTCAAGTAGTGTGTGCCCGTCTGTT
GTGTGACTCTGGTAACTAGAGATCCCTCAGACCCTTTTAGTCAGTGTGGAAAATCTCTAGCAGTGGCGCC
CGAACAGGGACTTGAAAGCGAAAGGGAAACCAGAGGAGCTCTCTCGACGCAGGACTCGGCTTGCTGAAGC
GCGCACGGCAAGAGGCGAGGGGCGGCGACTGGTGAGTACGCCAAAAATTTTGACTAGCGGAGGCTAGAAG
GAGAGAGATGGGTGCGAGAGCGTCAGTATTAAGCGGGGGAGAATTAGATCGCGATGGGAAAAAATTCGGT
TAAGGCCAGGGGGAAAGAAAAAATATAAATTAAAACATATAGTATGGGCAAGCAGGGAGCTAGAACGATT
CGCAGTTAATCCTGGCCTGTTAGAAACATCAGAAGGCTGTAGACAAATACTGGGACAGCTACAACCATCC
CTTCAGACAGGATCAGAAGAACTTAGATCATTATATAATACAGTAGCAACCCTCTATTGTGTGCATCAAA
GGATAGAGATAAAAGACACCAAGGAAGCTTTAGACAAGATAGAGGAAGAGCAAAACAAAAGTAAGACCAC
CGCACAGCAAGCGGCCGCTGATCTTCAGACCTGGAGGAGGAGATATGAGGGACAATTGGAGAAGTGAATT
ATATAAATATAAAGTAGTAAAAATTGAACCATTAGGAGTAGCACCCACCAAGGCAAAGAGAAGAGTGGTG
CAGAGAGAAAAAAGAGCAGTGGGAATAGGAGCTTTGTTCCTTGGGTTCTTGGGAGCAGCAGGAAGCACTA
TGGGCGCAGCGTCAATGACGCTGACGGTACAGGCCAGACAATTATTGTCTGGTATAGTGCAGCAGCAGAA
CAATTTGCTGAGGGCTATTGAGGCGCAACAGCATCTGTTGCAACTCACAGTCTGGGGCATCAAGCAGCTC
CAGGCAAGAATCCTGGCTGTGGAAAGATACCTAAAGGATCAACAGCTCCTGGGGATTTGGGGTTGCTCTG
GAAAACTCATTTGCACCACTGCTGTGCCTTGGAATGCTAGTTGGAGTAATAAATCTCTGGAACAGATTTG
GAATCACACGACCTGGATGGAGTGGGACAGAGAAATTAACAATTACACAAGCTTAATACACTCCTTAATT
GAAGAATCGCAAAACCAGCAAGAAAAGAATGAACAAGAATTATTGGAATTAGATAAATGGGCAAGTTTGT
GGAATTGGTTTAACATAACAAATTGGCTGTGGTATATAAAATTATTCATAATGATAGTAGGAGGCTTGGT
AGGTTTAAGAATAGTTTTTGCTGTACTTTCTATAGTGAATAGAGTTAGGCAGGGATATTCACCATTATCG
TTTCAGACCCACCTCCCAACCCCGAGGGGACCCATGCATTGCATCTCAATTAGTCAGCAACCAGGTGTGG
AAAGTCCCCAGGCTCCCCAGCAGGCAGAAGTATGCAAAGCATGCGTCTCAATTAGTCAGCAACCATAGTC
CCGCCCCTAACTCCGCCCATCCCGCCCCTAACTCCGCCCAGTTCCGCCCATTCTCCGCCCCATGGCTGAC
TAATTTTTTTTATTTATGCAGAGGCCGAGGCCGCCTCGGCCTCTGAGCTATTCCAGAAGTAGTGAGGAGG
CTTTTTTGGAGGCCTAGGCTTTTGCAAAAAGCTTTCTAGAGGTACCACCGGAGCTTACCATGACCGAGTA
CAAGCCCACGGTGCGCCTCGCCACCCGCGACGACGTCCCCAGGGCCGTACGCACCCTCGCCGCCGCGTTC
GCCGACTACCCCGCCACGCGCCACACCGTCGATCCGGACCGCCACATCGAGCGGGTCACCGAGCTGCAAG
AACTCTTCCTCACGCGCGTCGGGCTCGACATCGGCAAGGTGTGGGTCGCGGACGACGGCGCCGCCGTGGC
GGTCTGGACCACGCCGGAGAGCGTCGAAGCGGGGGCGGTGTTCGCCGAGATCGGCCCGCGCATGGCCGAG
TTGAGCGGTTCCCGGCTGGCCGCGCAGCAACAGATGGAAGGCCTCCTGGCGCCGCACCGGCCCAAGGAGC
CCGCGTGGTTCCTGGCCACCGTCGGCGTCTCGCCCGACCACCAGGGCAAGGGTCTGGGCAGCGCCGTCGT
GCTCCCCGGAGTGGAGGCGGCCGAGCGCGCCGGGGTGCCCGCCTTCCTGGAGACCTCCGCGCCCCGCAAC
CTCCCCTTCTACGAGCGGCTCGGCTTCACCGTCACCGCCGACGTCGAGGTGCCCGAAGGACCGCGCACCT
GGTGCATGACCCGCAAGCCCGGTGCCAGTTAACGAATTCTAGATCTTGAGACAAATGGCAGTATTCATCC
ACAATTTTAAAAGAAAAGGGGGGATTGGGGGGTACAGTGCAGGGGAAAGAATAGTAGACATAATAGCAAC
AGACATACAAACTAAAGAATTACAAAAACAAATTACAAAAATTCAAAATTTTCGGGTTTATTACAGGGAC
AGCAGAGATCCACTTTGGCGCCGGCTCGAGGCCTGCAGGTGCAAAGATGGATAAAGTTTTAAACAGAGAG
GAATCTTTGCAGCTAATGGACCTTCTAGGTCTTGAAAGGAGTGGGAATTGGCTCCGGTGCCCGTCAGTGG
GCAGAGCGCACATCGCCCACAGTCCCCGAGAAGTTGGGGGGAGGGGTCGGCAATTGAACCGGTGCCTAGA
GAAGGTGGCGCGGGGTAAACTGGGAAAGTGATGTCGTGTACTGGCTCCGCCTTTTTCCCGAGGGTGGGGG
AGAACCGTATATAAGTGCAGTAGTCGCCGTGAACGTTCTTTTTCGCAACGGGTTTGCCGCCAGAACACAG
GTAAGTGCCGTGTGTGGTTCCCGCGGGCCTGGCCTCTTTACGGGTTATGGCCCTTGCGTGCCTTGAATTA
CTTCCACCTGGCTGCAGTACGTGATTCTTGATCCCGAGCTTCGGGTTGGAAGTGGGTGGGAGAGTTCGAG
GCCTTGCGCTTAAGGAGCCCCTTCGCCTCGTGCTTGAGTTGAGGCCTGGCCTGGGCGCTGGGGCCGCCGC
GTGCGAATCTGGTGGCACCTTCGCGCCTGTCTCGCTGCTTTCGATAAGTCTCTAGCCATTTAAAATTTTT
GATGACCTGCTGCGACGCTTTTTTTCTGGCAAGATAGTCTTGTAAATGCGGGCCAAGATCTGCACACTGG
TATTTCGGTTTTTGGGGCCGCGGGCGGCGACGGGGCCCGTGCGTCCCAGCGCACATGTTCGGCGAGGCGG
GGCCTGCGAGCGCGGCCACCGAGAATCGGACGGGGGTAGTCTCAAGCTGGCCGGCCTGCTCTGGTGCCTG
GCCTCGCGCCGCCGTGTATCGCCCCGCCCTGGGCGGCAAGGCTGGCCCGGTCGGCACCAGTTGCGTGAGC
GGAAAGATGGCCGCTTCCCGGCCCTGCTGCAGGGAGCTCAAAATGGAGGACGCGGCGCTCGGGAGAGCGG
GCGGGTGAGTCACCCACACAAAGGAAAAGGGCCTTTCCGTCCTCAGCCGTCGCTTCATGTGACTCCACGG
AGTACCGGGCGCCGTCCAGGCACCTCGATTAGTTCTCGAGCTTTTGGAGTACGTCGTCTTTAGGTTGGGG
GGAGGGGTTTTATGCGATGGAGTTTCCCCACACTGAGTGGGTGGAGACTGAAGTTAGGCCAGCTTGGCAC
TTGATGTAATTCTCCTTGGAATTTGCCCTTTTTGAGTTTGGATCTTGGTTCATTCTCAAGCCTCAGACAG
TGGTTCAAAGTTTTTTTCTTCCATTTCAGGTGTCGTGAGGCTAGCACCGCCACCATGGGCAGAGGAGACA
GGAACAAGCGTAGCATCCGTGGATTCGAAAGCTATGGCAGCTCCTCATACGGGGGAGCCGGCGGCTACAC
GCAGTCCCCGGGGGGCTTTGGATCGCCCGCACCTTCTCAAGCCGAAAAGAAATCAAGAGCCCGAGCCCAG
CACATTGTGCCCTGTACTATATCTCAGCTGCTTTCTGCCACTTTGGTTGATGAAGTGTTCAGAATTGGGA
ATGTTGAGATTTCACAGGTCACTATTGTGGGGATCATCAGACATGCAGAGAAGGCTCCAACCAACATTGT
TTACAAAATAGATGACATGACAGCTGCACCCATGGACGTTCGCCAGTGGGTTGACACAGATGACACCAGC
AGTGAAAACACTGTGGTTCCTCCAGAAACATATGTGAAAGTGGCAGGCCACCTGAGATCTTTTCAGAACA
AAAAGAGCCTGGTAGCCTTTAAGATCATGCCCCTGGAGGATATGAATGAGTTCACCACACATATTCTGGA
AGTGATCAATGCACACATGGTACTAAGCAAAGCCAACAGCCAGCCCTCAGCAGGGAGAGCACCTATCAGC
AATCCAGGAATGAGTGAAGCAGGGAACTTTGGTGGGAATAGCTTCATGCCAGCAAATGGCCTCACTGTGG
CCCAAAACCAGGTGTTGAATTTGATTAAGGCTTGTCCAAGACCTGAAGGGTTGAACTTTCAGGATCTCAA
GAACCAGCTGAAACACATGTCTGTATCCTCAATCAAGCAAGCTGTGGATTTTCTGAGCAATGAGGGGCAC
ATCTATTCTACTGTGGATGATGACCATTTTAAATCCACAGATGCAGAATAGTAATGAACTAGTCCGTAAC
TTGAAAGTATTTCGATTTCTTGGCTTTATATATCTTGTGGAAAGGACGATTTCGGGACGACATCCGTCCC
GAGACGCGTTAAGTCGACAATCAACCTCTGGATTACAAAATTTGTGAAAGATTGACTGGTATTCTTAACT
ATGTTGCTCCTTTTACGCTATGTGGATACGCTGCTTTAATGCCTTTGTATCATGCTATTGCTTCCCGTAT
GGCTTTCATTTTCTCCTCCTTGTATAAATCCTGGTTGCTGTCTCTTTATGAGGAGTTGTGGCCCGTTGTC
AGGCAACGTGGCGTGGTGTGCACTGTGTTTGCTGACGCAACCCCCACTGGTTGGGGCATTGCCACCACCT
GTCAGCTCCTTTCCGGGACTTTCGCTTTCCCCCTCCCTATTGCCACGGCGGAACTCATCGCCGCCTGCCT
TGCCCGCTGCTGGACAGGGGCTCGGCTGTTGGGCACTGACAATTCCGTGGTGTTGTCGGGGAAATCATCG
TCCTTTCCTTGGCTGCTCGCCTGTGTTGCCACCTGGATTCTGCGCGGGACGTCCTTCTGCTACGTCCCTT
CGGCCCTCAATCCAGCGGACCTTCCTTCCCGCGGCCTGCTGCCGGCTCTGCGGCCTCTTCCGCGTCTTCG
CCTTCGCCCTCAGACGAGTCGGATCTCCCTTTGGGCCGCCTCCCCGCGTCGACTTTAAGACCAATGACTT
ACAAGGCAGCTGTAGATCTTAGCCACTTTTTAAAAGAAAAGGGGGGACTGGAAGGGCTAATTCACTCCCA
ACGAAGACAAGATCTGCTTTTTGCTTGTACTGGGTCTCTCTGGTTAGACCAGATCTGAGCCTGGGAGCTC
TCTGGCTAACTAGGGAACCCACTGCTTAAGCCTCAATAAAGCTTGCCTTGAGTGCTTCAAGTAGTGTGTG
CCCGTCTGTTGTGTGACTCTGGTAACTAGAGATCCCTCAGACCCTTTTAGTCAGTGTGGAAAATCTCTAG
CAGTACGTATAGTAGTTCATGTCATCTTATTATTCAGTATTTATAACTTGCAAAGAAATGAATATCAGAG
AGTGAGAGGAACTTGTTTATTGCAGCTTATAATGGTTACAAATAAAGCAATAGCATCACAAATTTCACAA
ATAAAGCATTTTTTTCACTGCATTCTAGTTGTGGTTTGTCCAAACTCATCAATGTATCTTATCATGTCTG
GCTCTAGCTATCCCGCCCCTAACTCCGCCCATCCCGCCCCTAACTCCGCCCAGTTCCGCCCATTCTCCGC
CCCATGGCTGACTAATTTTTTTTATTTATGCAGAGGCCGAGGCCGCCTCGGCCTCTGAGCTATTCCAGAA
GTAGTGAGGAGGCTTTTTTGGAGGCCTAGGGACGTACCCAATTCGCCCTATAGTGAGTCGTATTACGCGC
GCTCACTGGCCGTCGTTTTACAACGTCGTGACTGGGAAAACCCTGGCGTTACCCAACTTAATCGCCTTGC
AGCACATCCCCCTTTCGCCAGCTGGCGTAATAGCGAAGAGGCCCGCACCGATCGCCCTTCCCAACAGTTG
CGCAGCCTGAATGGCGAATGGG
[124 nt withheld, positions 6533-6656]
C
[91 nt withheld, positions 6658-6748]
A
[49 nt withheld, positions 6750-6798]
CCTTTGACGTTGGAGTCCACGTTCTTT
[37 nt withheld, positions 6826-6862]
ACCCTATCTCGGTCTATTCTTTTGATTTATAAGGGATTTTGCCGATTTCGGCCTATTGGTTAAAAAATGA
GCTGATTTAACAAAAATTTAACGCGAATTTTAACAAAATATTAACGCTTACAATTTAGGTGGCACTTTTC
GGGGAAATGTGCGCGGAACCCCTATTTGTTTATTTTTCTAAATACATTCAAATATGTATCCGCTCATGAG
ACAATAACCCTGATAAATGCTTCAATAATATTGAAAAAGGAAGAGTATGAGTATTCAACATTTCCGTGTC
GCCCTTATTCCCTTTTTTGCGGCATTTTGCCTTCCTGTTTTTGCTCACCCAGAAACGCTGGTGAAAGTAA
AAGATGCTGAAGATCAGTTGGGTGCACGAGTGGGTTACATCGAACTGGATCTCAACAGCGGTAAGATCCT
TGAGAGTTTTCGCCCCGAAGAACGTTTTCCAATGATGAGCACTTTTAAAGTTCTGCTATGTGGCGCGGTA
TTATCCCGTATTGACGCCGGGCAAGAGCAACTCGGTCGCCGCATACACTATTCTCAGAATGACTTGGTTG
AGTACTCACCAGTCACAGAAAAGCATCTTACGGATGGCATGACAGTAAGAGAATTATGCAGTGCTGCCAT
AACCATGAGTGATAACACTGCGGCCAACTTACTTCTGACAACGATCGGAGGACCGAAGGAGCTAACCGCT
TTTTTGCACAACATGGGGGATCATGTAACTCGCCTTGATCGTTGGGAACCGGAGCTGAATGAAGCCATAC
CAAACGACGAGCGTGACACCACGATGCCTGTAGCAATGGCAACAACGTTGCGCAAACTATTAACTGGCGA
ACTACTTACTCTAGCTTCCCGGCAACAATTAATAGACTGGATGGAGGCGGATAAAGTTGCAGGACCACTT
CTGCGCTCGGCCCTTCCGGCTGGCTGGTTTATTGCTGATAAATCTGGAGCCGGTGAGCGTGGGTCTCGCG
GTATCATTGCAGCACTGGGGCCAGATGGTAAGCCCTCCCGTATCGTAGTTATCTACACGACGGGGAGTCA
GGCAACTATGGATGAACGAAATAGACAGATCGCTGAGATAGGTGCCTCACTGATTAAGCATTGGTAACTG
TCAGACCAAGTTTACTCATATATACTTTAGATTGATTTAAAACTTCATTTTTAATTTAAAAGGATCTAGG
TGAAGATCCTTTTTGATAATCTCATGACCAAAATCCCTTAACGTGAGTTTTCGTTCCACTGAGCGTCAGA
CCCCGTAGAAAAGATCAAAGGATCTTCTTGAGATCCTTTTTTTCTGCGCGTAATCTGCTGCTTGCAAACA
AAAAAACCACCGCTACCAGCGGTGGTTTGTTTGCCGGATCAAGAGCTACCAACTCTTTTTCCGAAGGTAA
CTGGCTTCAGCAGAGCGCAGATACCAAATACTGTTCTTCTAGTGTAGCCGTAGTTAGGCCACCACTTCAA
GAACTCTGTAGCACCGCCTACATACCTCGCTCTGCTAATCCTGTTACCAGTGGCTGCTGCCAGTGGCGAT
AAGTCGTGTCTTACCGGGTTGGACTCAAGACGATAGTTACCGGATAAGGCGCAGCGGTCGGGCTGAACGG
GGGGTTCGTGCACACAGCCCAGCTTGGAGCGAACGACCTACACCGAACTGAGATACCTACAGCGTGAGCT
ATGAGAAAGCGCCACGCTTCCCGAAGGGAGAAAGGCGGACAGGTATCCGGTAAGCGGCAGGGTCGGAACA
GGAGAGCGCACGAGGGAGCTTCCAGGGGGAAACGCCTGGTATCTTTATAGTCCTGTCGGGTTTCGCCACC
TCTGACTTGAGCGTCGATTTTTGTGATGCTCGTCAGGGGGGCGGAGCCTATGGAAAAACGCCAGCAACGC
GGCCTTTTTACGGTTCCTGGCCTTTTGCTGGCCTTTTGCTCACATGTTCTTTCCTGCGTTATCCCCTGAT
TCTGTGGATAACCGTATTACCGCCTTTGAGTGAGCTGATACCGCTCGCCGCAGCCGAACGACCGAGCGCA
GCGAGTCAGTGAGCGAGGAAGCGGAAGAGCGCCCAATACGCAAACCGCCTCTCCCCGCGCGTTGGCCGAT
TCATTAATGCAGCTGGCACGACAGGTTTCCCGACTGGAAAGCGGGCAGTGAGCGCAACGCAATTAATGTG
AGTTAGCTCACTCATTAGGCACCCCAGGCTTTACACTTTATGCTTCCGGCTCGTATGTTGTGTGGAATTG
TGAGCGGATAACAATTTCACACAGGAAACAGCTATGACCATGATTACGCCAAGCGCGCAATTAACCCTCA
CTAAAGGGAACAAAAGCTGGAGCTGCAAGC
