>Addgene plasmid #141814 | TFORF1348 | depositor partial sequence | sequence record 277579 | Insert
ACCGCCACCATGGGCAGAGGAGACAGGAACAAGCGTAGCATCCGTGGATTCGAAAGCTATGGCAGCTCCT
CATACGGGGGAGCCGGCGGCTACACGCAGTCCCCGGGGGGCTTTGGATCGCCCGCACCTTCTCAAGCCGA
AAAGAAATCAAGAGCCCGAGCCCAGCACATTGTGCCCTGTACTATATCTCAGCTGCTTTCTGCCACTTTG
GTTGATGAAGTGTTCAGAATTGGGAATGTTGAGATTTCACAGGTCACTATTGTGGGGATCATCAGACATG
CAGAGAAGGCTCCAACCAACATTGTTTACAAAATAGATGACATGACAGCTGCACCCATGGACGTTCGCCA
GTGGGTTGACACAGATGACACCAGCAGTGAAAACACTGTGGTTCCTCCAGAAACATATGTGAAAGTGGCA
GGCCACCTGAGATCTTTTCAGAACAAAAAGAGCCTGGTAGCCTTTAAGATCATGCCCCTGGAGGATATGA
ATGAGTTCACCACACATATTCTGGAAGTGATCAATGCACACATGGTACTAAGCAAAGCCAACAGCCAGCC
CTCAGCAGGGAGAGCACCTATCAGCAATCCAGGAATGAGTGAAGCAGGGAACTTTGGTGGGAATAGCTTC
ATGCCAGCAAATGGCCTCACTGTGGCCCAAAACCAGGTGTTGAATTTGATTAAGGCTTGTCCAAGACCTG
AAGGGTTGAACTTTCAGGATCTCAAGAACCAGCTGAAACACATGTCTGTATCCTCAATCAAGCAAGCTGT
GGATTTTCTGAGCAATGAGGGGCACATCTATTCTACTGTGGATGATGACCATTTTAAATCCACAGATGCA
GAATAGTAATGAACTAGTCCGTAACTTGAAAGTATTTCGATTTCTTGGCTTTATATATCTTGTGGAAAGG
ACGATTTCGGGACGACATCCGTCCCGAG
