>Addgene plasmid #141814 | TFORF1348 | depositor partial sequence | sequence record 277580 | Barcode
TTTCGGGACGACATCCGTCCCGAG
